>Addgene plasmid #170949 | EF1A_Hygro_P2A_RUNX1_L94P_Barcode | addgene full sequence | sequence record 335979 | Addgene NGS Result
TTGCCGATTTCGGCCTATTGGTTAAAAAATGAGCTGATTTAACAAAAATTTAACGCGAATTAATTCTGTG
GAATGTGTGTCAGTTAGGGTGTGGAAAGTCCCCAGGCTCCCCAGCAGGCAGAAGTATGCAAAGCATGCAT
CTCAATTAGTCAGCAACCAGGTGTGGAAAGTCCCCAGGCTCCCCAGCAGGCAGAAGTATGCAAAGCATGC
ATCTCAATTAGTCAGCAACCATAGTCCCGCCCCTAACTCCGCCCATCCCGCCCCTAACTCCGCCCAGTTC
CGCCCATTCTCCGCCCCATGGCTGACTAATTTTTTTTATTTATGCAGAGGCCGAGGCCGCCTCTGCCTCT
GAGCTATTCCAGAAGTAGTGAGGAGGCTTTTTTGGAGGCCTAGGCTTTTGCAAAAAGCTCCCGGGAGCTT
GTATATCCATTTTCGGATCTGATCAGCACGTGTTGACAATTAATCATCGGCATAGTATATCGGCATAGTA
TAATACGACAAGGTGAGGAACTAAACCATGGCCAAGTTGACCAGTGCCGTTCCGGTGCTCACCGCGCGCG
ACGTCGCCGGAGCGGTCGAGTTCTGGACCGACCGGCTCGGGTTCTCCCGGGACTTCGTGGAGGACGACTT
CGCCGGTGTGGTCCGGGACGACGTGACCCTGTTCATCAGCGCGGTCCAGGACCAGGTGGTGCCGGACAAC
ACCCTGGCCTGGGTGTGGGTGCGCGGCCTGGACGAGCTGTACGCCGAGTGGTCGGAGGTCGTGTCCACGA
ACTTCCGGGACGCCTCCGGGCCGGCCATGACCGAGATCGGCGAGCAGCCGTGGGGGCGGGAGTTCGCCCT
GCGCGACCCGGCCGGCAACTGCGTGCACTTCGTGGCCGAGGAGCAGGACTGACACGTGCTACGAGATTTC
GATTCCACCGCCGCCTTCTATGAAAGGTTGGGCTTCGGAATCGTTTTCCGGGACGCCGGCTGGATGATCC
TCCAGCGCGGGGATCTCATGCTGGAGTTCTTCGCCCACCCCAACTTGTTTATTGCAGCTTATAATGGTTA
CAAATAAAGCAATAGCATCACAAATTTCACAAATAAAGCATTTTTTTCACTGCATTCTAGTTGTGGTTTG
TCCAAACTCATCAATGTATCTTATCATGTCTGTATACCGTCGACCTCTAGCTAGAGCTTGGCGTAATCAT
GGTCATAGCTGTTTCCTGTGTGAAATTGTTATCCGCTCACAATTCCACACAACATACGAGCCGGAAGCAT
AAAGTGTAAAGCCTGGGGTGCCTAATGAGTGAGCTAACTCACATTAATTGCGTTGCGCTCACTGCCCGCT
TTCCAGTCGGGAAACCTGTCGTGCCAGCTGCATTAATGAATCGGCCAACGCGCGGGGAGAGGCGGTTTGC
GTATTGGGCGCTCTTCCGCTTCCTCGCTCACTGACTCGCTGCGCTCGGTCGTTCGGCTGCGGCGAGCGGT
ATCAGCTCACTCAAAGGCGGTAATACGGTTATCCACAGAATCAGGGGATAACGCAGGAAAGAACATGTGA
GCAAAAGGCCAGCAAAAGGCCAGGAACCGTAAAAAGGCCGCGTTGCTGGCGTTTTTCCATAGGCTCCGCC
CCCCTGACGAGCATCACAAAAATCGACGCTCAAGTCAGAGGTGGCGAAACCCGACAGGACTATAAAGATA
CCAGGCGTTTCCCCCTGGAAGCTCCCTCGTGCGCTCTCCTGTTCCGACCCTGCCGCTTACCGGATACCTG
TCCGCCTTTCTCCCTTCGGGAAGCGTGGCGCTTTCTCATAGCTCACGCTGTAGGTATCTCAGTTCGGTGT
AGGTCGTTCGCTCCAAGCTGGGCTGTGTGCACGAACCCCCCGTTCAGCCCGACCGCTGCGCCTTATCCGG
TAACTATCGTCTTGAGTCCAACCCGGTAAGACACGACTTATCGCCACTGGCAGCAGCCACTGGTAACAGG
ATTAGCAGAGCGAGGTATGTAGGCGGTGCTACAGAGTTCTTGAAGTGGTGGCCTAACTACGGCTACACTA
GAAGAACAGTATTTGGTATCTGCGCTCTGCTGAAGCCAGTTACCTTCGGAAAAAGAGTTGGTAGCTCTTG
ATCCGGCAAACAAACCACCGCTGGTAGCGGTGGTTTTTTTGTTTGCAAGCAGCAGATTACGCGCAGAAAA
AAAGGATCTCAAGAAGATCCTTTGATCTTTTCTACGGGGTCTGACGCTCAGTGGAACGAAAACTCACGTT
AAGGGATTTTGGTCATGAGATTATCAAAAAGGATCTTCACCTAGATCCTTTTAAATTAAAAATGAAGTTT
TAAATCAATCTAAAGTATATATGAGTAAACTTGGTCTGACAGTTACCAATGCTTAATCAGTGAGGCACCT
ATCTCAGCGATCTGTCTATTTCGTTCATCCATAGTTGCCTGACTCCCCGTCGTGTAGATAACTACGATAC
GGGAGGGCTTACCATCTGGCCCCAGTGCTGCAATGATACCGCGAGACCCACGCTCACCGGCTCCAGATTT
ATCAGCAATAAACCAGCCAGCCGGAAGGGCCGAGCGCAGAAGTGGTCCTGCAACTTTATCCGCCTCCATC
CAGTCTATTAATTGTTGCCGGGAAGCTAGAGTAAGTAGTTCGCCAGTTAATAGTTTGCGCAACGTTGTTG
CCATTGCTACAGGCATCGTGGTGTCACGCTCGTCGTTTGGTATGGCTTCATTCAGCTCCGGTTCCCAACG
ATCAAGGCGAGTTACATGATCCCCCATGTTGTGCAAAAAAGCGGTTAGCTCCTTCGGTCCTCCGATCGTT
GTCAGAAGTAAGTTGGCCGCAGTGTTATCACTCATGGTTATGGCAGCACTGCATAATTCTCTTACTGTCA
TGCCATCCGTAAGATGCTTTTCTGTGACTGGTGAGTACTCAACCAAGTCATTCTGAGAATAGTGTATGCG
GCGACCGAGTTGCTCTTGCCCGGCGTCAATACGGGATAATACCGCGCCACATAGCAGAACTTTAAAAGTG
CTCATCATTGGAAAACGTTCTTCGGGGCGAAAACTCTCAAGGATCTTACCGCTGTTGAGATCCAGTTCGA
TGTAACCCACTCGTGCACCCAACTGATCTTCAGCATCTTTTACTTTCACCAGCGTTTCTGGGTGAGCAAA
AACAGGAAGGCAAAATGCCGCAAAAAAGGGAATAAGGGCGACACGGAAATGTTGAATACTCATACTCTTC
CTTTTTCAATATTATTGAAGCATTTATCAGGGTTATTGTCTCATGAGCGGATACATATTTGAATGTATTT
AGAAAAATAAACAAATAGGGGTTCCGCGCACATTTCCCCGAAAAGTGCCACCTGACGTCGACGGATCGGG
AGATCTCCCGATCCCCTATGGTGCACTCTCAGTACAATCTGCTCTGATGCCGCATAGTTAAGCCAGTATC
TGCTCCCTGCTTGTGTGTTGGAGGTCGCTGAGTAGTGCGCGAGCAAAATTTAAGCTACAACAAGGCAAGG
CTTGACCGACAATTGCATGAAGAATCTGCTTAGGGTTAGGCGTTTTGCGCTGCTTCGCGATGTACGGGCC
AGATATACGCGTTGACATTGATTATTGACTAGTTATTAATAGTAATCAATTACGGGGTCATTAGTTCATA
GCCCATATATGGAGTTCCGCGTTACATAACTTACGGTAAATGGCCCGCCTGGCTGACCGCCCAACGACCC
CCGCCCATTGACGTCAATAATGACGTATGTTCCCATAGTAACGCCAATAGGGACTTTCCATTGACGTCAA
TGGGTGGAGTATTTACGGTAAACTGCCCACTTGGCAGTACATCAAGTGTATCATATGCCAAGTACGCCCC
CTATTGACGTCAATGACGGTAAATGGCCCGCCTGGCATTATGCCCAGTACATGACCTTATGGGACTTTCC
TACTTGGCAGTACATCTACGTATTAGTCATCGCTATTACCATGGTGATGCGGTTTTGGCAGTACATCAAT
GGGCGTGGATAGCGGTTTGACTCACGGGGATTTCCAAGTCTCCACCCCATTGACGTCAATGGGAGTTTGT
TTTGGCACCAAAATCAACGGGACTTTCCAAAATGTCGTAACAACTCCGCCCCATTGACGCAAATGGGCGG
TAGGCGTGTACGGTGGGAGGTCTATATAAGCAGCGCGTTTTGCCTGTACTGGGTCTCTCTGGTTAGACCA
GATCTGAGCCTGGGAGCTCTCTGGCTAACTAGGGAACCCACTGCTTAAGCCTCAATAAAGCTTGCCTTGA
GTGCTTCAAGTAGTGTGTGCCCGTCTGTTGTGTGACTCTGGTAACTAGAGATCCCTCAGACCCTTTTAGT
CAGTGTGGAAAATCTCTAGCAGTGGCGCCCGAACAGGGACTTGAAAGCGAAAGGGAAACCAGAGGAGCTC
TCTCGACGCAGGACTCGGCTTGCTGAAGCGCGCACGGCAAGAGGCGAGGGGCGGCGACTGGTGAGTACGC
CAAAAATTTTGACTAGCGGAGGCTAGAAGGAGAGAGATGGGTGCGAGAGCGTCAGTATTAAGCGGGGGAG
AATTAGATCGCGATGGGAAAAAATTCGGTTAAGGCCAGGGGGAAAGAAAAAATATAAATTAAAACATATA
GTATGGGCAAGCAGGGAGCTAGAACGATTCGCAGTTAATCCTGGCCTGTTAGAAACATCAGAAGGCTGTA
GACAAATACTGGGACAGCTACAACCATCCCTTCAGACAGGATCAGAAGAACTTAGATCATTATATAATAC
AGTAGCAACCCTCTATTGTGTGCATCAAAGGATAGAGATAAAAGACACCAAGGAAGCTTTAGACAAGATA
GAGGAAGAGCAAAACAAAAGTAAGACCACCGCACAGCAAGCGGCCGCTGATCTTCAGACCTGGAGGAGGA
GATATGAGGGACAATTGGAGAAGTGAATTATATAAATATAAAGTAGTAAAAATTGAACCATTAGGAGTAG
CACCCACCAAGGCAAAGAGAAGAGTGGTGCAGAGAGAAAAAAGAGCAGTGGGAATAGGAGCTTTGTTCCT
TGGGTTCTTGGGAGCAGCAGGAAGCACTATGGGCGCAGCGTCAATGACGCTGACGGTACAGGCCAGACAA
TTATTGTCTGGTATAGTGCAGCAGCAGAACAATTTGCTGAGGGCTATTGAGGCGCAACAGCATCTGTTGC
AACTCACAGTCTGGGGCATCAAGCAGCTCCAGGCAAGAATCCTGGCTGTGGAAAGATACCTAAAGGATCA
ACAGCTCCTGGGGATTTGGGGTTGCTCTGGAAAACTCATTTGCACCACTGCTGTGCCTTGGAATGCTAGT
TGGAGTAATAAATCTCTGGAACAGATTTGGAATCACACGACCTGGATGGAGTGGGACAGAGAAATTAACA
ATTACACAAGCTTAATACACTCCTTAATTGAAGAATCGCAAAACCAGCAAGAAAAGAATGAACAAGAATT
ATTGGAATTAGATAAATGGGCAAGTTTGTGGAATTGGTTTAACATAACAAATTGGCTGTGGTATATAAAA
TTATTCATAATGATAGTAGGAGGCTTGGTAGGTTTAAGAATAGTTTTTGCTGTACTTTCTATAGTGAATA
GAGTTAGGCAGGGATATTCACCATTATCGTTTCAGACCCACCTCCCAACCCCGAGGGGACCCGACAGGCC
CGAAGGAATAGAAGAAGAAGGTGGAGAGAGAGACAGAGACAGATCCATTCGATTAGTGAACGGATCGGCA
CTGCGTGCGCCAATTCTGCAGACAAATGGCAGTATTCATCCACAATTTTAAAAGAAAAGGGGGGATTGGG
GGGTACAGTGCAGGGGAAAGAATAGTAGACATAATAGCAACAGACATACAAACTAAAGAATTACAAAAAC
AAATTACAAAAATTCAAAATTTTCGGGTTTATTACAGGGACAGCAGAGATCCAGTTTGGTTAATTAATCG
ATAAGCTTTGCAAAGATGGATAAAGTTTTAAACAGAGAGGAATCTTTGCAGCTAATGGACCTTCTAGGTC
TTGAAAGGAGTGGGAATTGGCTCCGGTGCCCGTCAGTGGGCAGAGCGCACATCGCCCACAGTCCCCGAGA
AGTTGGGGGGAGGGGTCGGCAATTGAACCGGTGCCTAGAGAAGGTGGCGCGGGGTAAACTGGGAAAGTGA
TGTCGTGTACTGGCTCCGCCTTTTTCCCGAGGGTGGGGGAGAACCGTATATAAGTGCAGTAGTCGCCGTG
AACGTTCTTTTTCGCAACGGGTTTGCCGCCAGAACACAGGTAAGTGCCGTGTGTGGTTCCCGCGGGCCTG
GCCTCTTTACGGGTTATGGCCCTTGCGTGCCTTGAATTACTTCCACCTGGCTGCAGTACGTGATTCTTGA
TCCCGAGCTTCGGGTTGGAAGTGGGTGGGAGAGTTCGAGGCCTTGCGCTTAAGGAGCCCCTTCGCCTCGT
GCTTGAGTTGAGGCCTGGCCTGGGCGCTGGGGCCGCCGCGTGCGAATCTGGTGGCACCTTCGCGCCTGTC
TCGCTGCTTTCGATAAGTCTCTAGCCATTTAAAATTTTTGATGACCTGCTGCGACGCTTTTTTTCTGGCA
AGATAGTCTTGTAAATGCGGGCCAAGATCTGCACACTGGTATTTCGGTTTTTGGGGCCGCGGGCGGCGAC
GGGGCCCGTGCGTCCCAGCGCACATGTTCGGCGAGGCGGGGCCTGCGAGCGCGGCCACCGAGAATCGGAC
GGGGGTAGTCTCAAGCTGGCCGGCCTGCTCTGGTGCCTGGCCTCGCGCCGCCGTGTATCGCCCCGCCCTG
GGCGGCAAGGCTGGCCCGGTCGGCACCAGTTGCGTGAGCGGAAAGATGGCCGCTTCCCGGCCCTGCTGCA
GGGAGCTCAAAATGGAGGACGCGGCGCTCGGGAGAGCGGGCGGGTGAGTCACCCACACAAAGGAAAAGGG
CCTTTCCGTCCTCAGCCGTCGCTTCATGTGACTCCACGGAGTACCGGGCGCCGTCCAGGCACCTCGATTA
GTTCTCGAGCTTTTGGAGTACGTCGTCTTTAGGTTGGGGGGAGGGGTTTTATGCGATGGAGTTTCCCCAC
ACTGAGTGGGTGGAGACTGAAGTTAGGCCAGCTTGGCACTTGATGTAATTCTCCTTGGAATTTGCCCTTT
TTGAGTTTGGATCTTGGTTCATTCTCAAGCCTCAGACAGTGGTTCAAAGTTTTTTTCTTCCATTTCAGGT
GTCGTGAGGAATTAGCTTGGTACTAATACGACTCACTATAGGGAGACCCAAGCTGGCTAGGTAAGCTTGA
TATCGAATTCCTGCAGCCCGGGGGATCCCGCCACCATGAAAAAGCCTGAACTCACCGCGACGTCTGTCGA
GAAGTTTCTGATCGAAAAGTTCGACAGCGTCTCCGACCTGATGCAGCTCTCGGAGGGCGAAGAATCTCGT
GCTTTCAGCTTCGATGTAGGAGGGCGTGGATATGTCCTGCGGGTAAATAGCTGCGCCGATGGTTTCTACA
AAGATCGTTATGTTTATCGGCACTTTGCATCGGCCGCGCTCCCGATTCCGGAAGTGCTTGACATTGGGGA
ATTCAGCGAGAGCCTGACCTATTGCATCTCCCGCCGTGCACAGGGTGTCACGTTGCAAGACCTGCCTGAA
ACCGAACTGCCCGCTGTTCTGCAGCCGGTCGCGGAGGCCATGGATGCGATCGCTGCGGCCGATCTTAGCC
AGACGAGCGGGTTCGGCCCATTCGGACCGCAAGGAATCGGTCAATACACTACATGGCGTGATTTCATATG
CGCGATTGCTGATCCCCATGTGTATCACTGGCAAACTGTGATGGACGACACCGTCAGTGCGTCCGTCGCG
CAGGCTCTCGATGAGCTGATGCTTTGGGCCGAGGACTGCCCCGAAGTCCGGCACCTCGTGCACGCGGATT
TCGGCTCCAACAATGTCCTGACGGACAATGGCCGCATAACAGCGGTCATTGACTGGAGCGAGGCGATGTT
CGGGGATTCCCAATACGAGGTCGCCAACATCTTCTTCTGGAGGCCGTGGTTGGCTTGTATGGAGCAGCAG
ACGCGCTACTTCGAGCGGAGGCATCCGGAGCTTGCAGGATCGCCGCGGCTCCGGGCGTATATGCTCCGCA
TTGGTCTTGACCAACTCTATCAGAGCTTGGTTGACGGCAATTTCGATGATGCAGCTTGGGCGCAGGGTCG
ATGCGACGCAATCGTCCGATCCGGAGCCGGGACTGTCGGGCGTACACAAATCGCCCGCAGAAGCGCGGCC
GTCTGGACCGATGGCTGTGTAGAAGTACTCGCCGATAGTGGAAACCGACGCCCCAGCACTCGTCCGAGGG
CAAAGGAAGGATCCGGCGCAACAAACTTCTCTCTGCTGAAACAAGCCGGAGATGTCGAAGAGAATCCTGG
ACCGATGCGTATCCCCGTAGATGCCAGCACGAGCCGCCGCTTCACGCCGCCTTCCACCGCGCTGAGCCCA
GGCAAGATGAGCGAGGCGTTGCCGCTGGGCGCCCCGGACGCCGGCGCTGCCCTGGCCGGCAAGCTGAGGA
GCGGCGACCGCAGCATGGTGGAGGTGCTGGCCGACCACCCGGGCGAGCTGGTGCGCACCGACAGCCCCAA
CTTCCTCTGCTCCGTGCTGCCTACGCACTGGCGCTGCAACAAGACCCTGCCCATCGCTTTCAAGGTGGTG
GCCCCAGGGGATGTTCCAGATGGCACTCTGGTCACTGTGATGGCTGGCAATGATGAAAACTACTCGGCTG
AGCTGAGAAATGCTACCGCAGCCATGAAGAACCAGGTTGCAAGATTTAATGACCTCAGGTTTGTCGGTCG
AAGTGGAAGAGGGAAAAGCTTCACTCTGACCATCACTGTCTTCACAAACCCACCGCAAGTCGCCACCTAC
CACAGAGCCATCAAAATCACAGTGGATGGGCCCCGAGAACCTCGAAGACATCGGCAGAAACTAGATGATC
AGACCAAGCCCGGGAGCTTGTCCTTTTCCGAGCGGCTCAGTGAACTGGAGCAGCTGCGGCGCACAGCCAT
GAGGGTCAGCCCACACCACCCAGCCCCCACGCCCAACCCTCGTGCCTCCCTGAACCACTCCACTGCCTTT
AACCCTCAGCCTCAGAGTCAGATGCAGGATACAAGGCAGATCCAACCATCCCCACCGTGGTCCTACGATC
AGTCCTACCAATACCTGGGATCCATTGCCTCTCCTTCTGTGCACCCAGCAACGCCCATTTCACCTGGACG
TGCCAGCGGCATGACAACCCTCTCTGCAGAACTTTCCAGTCGACTCTCAACGGCACCCGACCTGACAGCG
TTCAGCGACCCGCGCCAGTTCCCCGCGCTGCCCTCCATCTCCGACCCCCGCATGCACTATCCAGGCGCCT
TCACCTACTCCCCGACGCCGGTCACCTCGGGCATCGGCATCGGCATGTCGGCCATGGGCTCGGCCACGCG
CTACCACACCTACCTGCCGCCGCCCTACCCCGGCTCGTCGCAAGCGCAGGGAGGCCCGTTCCAAGCCAGC
TCGCCCTCCTACCACCTGTACTACGGCGCCTCGGCCGGCTCCTACCAGTTCTCCATGGTGGGCGGCGAGC
GCTCGCCGCCGCGCATCCTGCCGCCCTGCACCAACGCCTCCACCGGCTCCGCGCTGCTCAACCCCAGCCT
CCCGAACCAGAGCGACGTGGTGGAGGCCGAGGGCAGCCACAGCAACTCCCCCACCAACATGGCGCCCTCC
GCGCGCCTGGAGGAGGCCGTGTGGAGGCCCTACTGACTAGCTAAGTTAGAACTATTTCCTGGCTGTTACG
CGTGTAGGGGCATGCTACTGACGGGCTTGTTAAACAGTGAACCGCCCGCCCCACGACCCGCAGCGCCCGA
CCGAAAGGAGCGCACGACCCCATGCATCGAACAAAAGAAAAGGGGGGACTGGAAGGGCTAATTCACTCCC
AACGAAGACAAGATATCATAACTTCGTATAGCATACATTATACGAAGTTATCGTCTAGCTGGTCCGGACT
GTACTGGGTCTCTCTGGTTAGACCAGATCTGAGCCTGGGAGCTCTCTGGCTAACTAGGGAACCCACTGCT
TAAGCCTCAATAAAGCTTGCCTTGAGTGCTTCAAGTAGTGTGTGCCCGTCTGTTGTGTGACTCTGGTAAC
TAGAGATCCCTCAGACCCTTTTAGTCAGTGTGGAAAATCTCTAGCAGGGCCCGTTTAAACCCGCTGATCA
GCCTCGACTGTGCCTTCTAGTTGCCAGCCATCTGTTGTTTGCCCCTCCCCCGTGCCTTCCTTGACCCTGG
AAGGTGCCACTCCCACTGTCCTTTCCTAATAAAATGAGGAAATTGCATCGCATTGTCTGAGTAGGTGTCA
TTCTATTCTGGGGGGTGGGGTGGGGCAGGACAGCAAGGGGGAGGATTGGGAAGACAATAGCAGGCATGCT
GGGGATGCGGTGGGCTCTATGGCTTCTGAGGCGGAAAGAACCAGCTGGGGCTCTAGGGGGTATCCCC
[124 nt withheld, positions 10498-10621]
C
[91 nt withheld, positions 10623-10713]
A
[49 nt withheld, positions 10715-10763]
CCTTTGACGTTGGAGTCCACGTTCTTT
[37 nt withheld, positions 10791-10827]
ACCCTATCTCGGTCTATTCTTTTGATTTATAAGGGATT
Features (pLannotate 1.2.2; 33 found; start..end, strand, type, name):
     75..404     +  promoter       SV40 promoter: SV40 enhancer and early promoter
    452..499     +  promoter       EM7 promoter: synthetic bacterial promoter&nbsp
    518..892     +  CDS            BleoR: antibiotic-binding protein; Sh ble from Streptoalloteichus hindustanus; confers resistance to bleomycin, phleomycin, and Zeocin™
    902..1027    +  CDS            ble (fragment): BLE_KLEPN - Experimental evidence at protein level: Swiss-Prot protein existence level 1. Binding protein with a strong affinity to the bleomycin family of antibiotics. Binds to CL990; an antimitotic-antibiotic compound. From Klebsiella pneumoniae.
   1022..1143    +  polyA_signal   SV40 poly(A) signal: SV40 polyadenylation signal
   1214..1236    -  protein_bind   lac operator (fragment): The lac repressor binds to the lac operator to inhibit transcription in E. coli. This inhibition can be relieved by adding lactose or isopropyl-β-D-thiogalactopyranoside (IPTG). lac repressor encoded by lacI
   1240..1270    -  promoter       lac promoter: promoter for the E. coli lac operon
   1285..1306    -  protein_bind   CAP binding site: CAP binding activates transcription in the presence of cAMP. E. coli catabolite activator protein
   1319..1411    -  CDS            lacI (fragment): lac repressor; lacI; The lac repressor binds to the lac operator to inhibit transcription in E. coli. This inhibition can be relieved by adding lactose or isopropyl-β-D-thiogalactopyranoside (IPTG).
   1594..2182    -  rep_origin     ori: high-copy-number ColE1/pMB1/pBR322/pUC origin of replication
   2353..3213    -  CDS            AmpR: β-lactamase; bla; confers resistance to ampicillin, carbenicillin, and related antibiotics
   3214..3318    -  promoter       AmpR promoter: bla
   3377..3429    -  misc_feature   bom (fragment): basis of mobility region from pBR322
   3584..3963    +  enhancer       CMV enhancer: human cytomegalovirus immediate early enhancer
   3964..4163    +  promoter       CMV promoter: human cytomegalovirus (CMV) immediate early promoter
   4181..4361    +  LTR            5' LTR (truncated): truncated 5' long terminal repeat (LTR) from HIV-1
   4408..4533    +  misc_feature   HIV-1 Ψ: packaging signal of human immunodeficiency virus type 1
   4517..4880    +  CDS            HIV-1 gag (fragment): gag protein from human immunodeficiency virus 1; gag
   5026..5259    +  misc_feature   RRE: The Rev response element (RRE) of HIV-1 allows for Rev-dependent mRNA export from the nucleus to the cytoplasm.
   5636..5736    +  CDS            Rev (fragment): human immunodeficiency virus 1 (HIV-1) Rev protein; rev; enhances nuclear export of unspliced and incompletely spliced viral mRNAs
   5786..5903    +  misc_feature   cPPT/CTS: central polypurine tract and central termination sequence of HIV-1
   5966..6032    +  CDS            small t antigen (fragment): SV40 (simian virus 40) small t antigen
   6039..7217    +  promoter       EF-1α promoter: strong constitutive promoter for human elongation factor EF-1α
   7234..7252    +  promoter       T7 promoter: promoter for bacteriophage T7 RNA polymerase
   7272..7308    -  misc_feature   MCS (fragment): pBluescript multiple cloning site
   7316..8338    +  CDS            hph: KHYB_ECOLX - Experimental evidence at protein level: Swiss-Prot protein existence level 1. The aminoglycoside phosphotransferases achieve inactivation of their antibiotic substrates by phosphorylation. Only phosphorylates hygromycin and closely related compounds such as demethyl analogs and destomycin. From Escherichia coli.
   8405..9763    +  CDS            RUNX1: RUNX1_HUMAN - Also known as AML1, CBFA2. Experimental evidence at protein level: Swiss-Prot protein existence level 1. Isoform AML-1L interferes with the transactivation activity of RUNX1. From Homo sapiens (Human).
   9847..9960    +  CDS            nef (fragment): NEF_HV1LA - Experimental evidence at protein level: Swiss-Prot protein existence level 1. Extracellular Nef protein targets CD4(+) T-lymphocytes for apoptosis by interacting with CXCR4 surface receptors. From Human immunodeficiency virus type 1 group M subtype B (isolate Lai) (HIV-1).
   9958..9991    +  protein_bind   loxP: Cre-mediated recombination occurs in the 8-bp core sequence (GCATACAT). Cre recombinase
  10016..10196   +  LTR            5' LTR (truncated): truncated 5' long terminal repeat (LTR) from HIV-1
  10228..10452   +  polyA_signal   bGH poly(A) signal: bovine growth hormone polyadenylation signal
  10456..10477   +  promoter       SV40 promoter (fragment): SV40 enhancer and early promoter
  10498..61      +  rep_origin     f1 ori (across the origin) (sequence partly withheld): f1 bacteriophage origin of replication; arrow indicates direction of (+) strand synthesis
