[The description below was written by a language model from this plasmid's Addgene catalogue record and pLannotate feature annotations shown in this document.]
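Description:
EF1A_Hygro_P2A_RUNX1_L94P_Barcode is a lentiviral transfer plasmid for stable overexpression of a mutant human RUNX1 (AML1) transcription factor in mammalian cells. It derives from the EF1a_mCherry_P2A_Hygro_Barcode backbone, with the RUNX1 coding sequence introduced by Gibson cloning. In E. coli it replicates from a high-copy ColE1/pUC-type origin and is selected with ampicillin through the β-lactamase gene; an f1 origin is also present. The backbone additionally carries an SV40/EM7-driven bleomycin/Zeocin resistance cassette with an SV40 polyadenylation signal, located outside the viral genome.

The viral portion begins with a CMV enhancer/promoter fused to a truncated HIV-1 5' LTR, which drives genomic RNA production in packaging cells. This is followed by the Ψ packaging signal with a partial gag sequence, the Rev response element for Rev-dependent nuclear export, and the cPPT/CTS. The payload is a single transcription unit driven by the constitutive human EF-1α promoter: the hygromycin phosphotransferase gene (hph) comes first, followed by the 1,359 bp RUNX1 open reading frame bearing the L94P substitution. According to the construct name the two are linked by a P2A self-cleaving peptide, which would fit the short gap between the two coding sequences, although it is not annotated. This arrangement couples hygromycin resistance to expression of the mutant protein from one mRNA. Downstream lie a loxP site, a truncated 3' LTR, and a bGH polyadenylation signal. The barcode named in the title is likewise not annotated in the feature table, so its position is not recorded. The associated study concerns phenotyping of coding variants in RUNX1, and a barcoded format would suit tracking individual variants in pooled experiments.
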