Addgene plasmid #170949: EF1A_Hygro_P2A_RUNX1_L94P_Barcode
Purpose: Overexpression of RUNX1 L94P mutant protein.
Depositing lab: Prashant Mali. Depositing organization: University of California, San Diego (UCSD). Publication: Interface-guided phenotyping of coding variants in the transcription factor RUNX1. Ozturk K, Panwala R, Sheen J, Ford K, Jayne N, Portell A, Zhang DE, Hutter S, Haferlach T, Ideker T, Mali P, Carter H. Cell Rep. 2024 Jul 4;43(7):114436. doi: 10.1016/j.celrep.2024.114436. PubMed 38968069.
Backbone
  Vector backbone: EF1a_mCherry_P2A_Hygro_Barcode
  Backbone manufacturer: Prashant Mali (Addgene #120426)
  Backbone size w/o insert (bp): 9508
  Vector type: Mammalian Expression, Lentiviral
  Selectable markers: Hygromycin
Growth in bacteria
  Bacterial resistance: Ampicillin, 100 μg/mL
  Growth temperature: 37°C
  Growth strain: NEB Stable
  Copy number: High Copy
Gene/Insert
  Gene/Insert name: RUNX1 (alt name: AML1)
  Species: H. sapiens (human)
  Insert size (bp): 1359
  Mutation: L94P
  Entrez Gene: RUNX1 (a.k.a. AML1, AML1-EVI-1, AMLCR1, CBF2alpha, CBFA2, EVI-1, PEBP2aB, PEBP2alpha)
  Promoter: Ef1A
  Cloning method: Gibson Cloning
  Sequencing primers: 5′ CTGTGTAGAAGTACTCGCCGATAGTG; 3′ TCTTGTCTTCGTTGGGAGTG
Terms and licenses: Academic/Nonprofit Terms; Industry Terms: Not Available to Industry
Depositor comments: Please visit https://doi.org/10.1101/2023.08.03.551876 for bioRxiv preprint.
How to cite: EF1A_Hygro_P2A_RUNX1_L94P_Barcode was a gift from Prashant Mali (Addgene plasmid # 170949 ; http://n2t.net/addgene:170949 ; RRID:Addgene_170949)
